>Addgene plasmid #70806 | pFOSGE_COF1D05 | depositor partial sequence | sequence record 126748 | insert
ATGGACGAATCTGAAACAGCTCCGAATGACGACTATGAGCACCCAGATGGACTCGATTACATATTGGAAT
CTGTGTTGATGCCCAGCGATGGAAGTAAAGAATTCAAATTCTTGGCGGACGAGTACAATTCTGTTCTTTT
GAACCCCTGTCACTGCAAAGGAGCCTGCGAAAACAGCGAAGTCTGTGCACATGGAGGCCAATATGAGTTC
ACAGAAGATGGCAGCGAATTAATTCTTCGGAATTCCGCAAATCCTGTCATTGAGTGCAATGACATGTGCA
AATGCTGTAGAAACACGTGCTCCAATCGGCTTGTGTACTCAGGCCCGAGGAAACATTTGGAAATATTCGA
TTCGCCCGTGTACGGATCCAAAGGACTACGGACTACAGCGAAAATTACAAAAGGAGGATACATTTGCGAA
TATGCCGGAGAACTTTTAACGGTTCCCGAGGCAAGAAGCCGCTTGCATGATAATGAAAAACTAGGCCTGA
TGAACTATATCCTGGTGCTTAATGAATACACTAGCGACAAGAAGCAACAGGTGACCATCGTTGATCCATC
AAGACGTGGAAACATCGGACGCTACCTGAACCACAGCTGCGAACCGAACTGTCATATAGCAGCTGTACGA
ATAGACTGTCCCATACCAAAAATAGGTATTTTCGCAGCAAGGGATATTGCGGCCAAGGAGGAGTTATGCT
TTCATTATGGCGGAGAAGGGCAGTATAAAAAGATGACAGGTGGAAAGACTTGCCTCTGTGGTGCTTCAAA
ATGCACGGGTTTCATGCCAAATACTGAAATAGAAGAA
