>Addgene plasmid #70806 | pFOSGE_COF1D05 | addgene partial sequence | sequence record 130755 | M13-Rev 5'-CAGGAAACAGCTATGACC-3'
CAGCTGGATGGCAAATAATGATTTTATTTTGACTGATAGTGACCTGTTCGTTGCAACAAATTGATAAGCA
ATGCTTTCTTATAATGCCAACTTTGTACAAGAAAGCTGGGTCTTCTTCTATTTCAGTATTTGGCATGAAA
CCCGTGCATTTTGAAGCACCACAGAGGCAAGTCTTTCCACCTGTCATCTTTTTATACTGCCCTTCTCCGC
CATAATGAAAGCATAACTCCTCCTTGGCCGCAATATCCCTTGCTGCGAAAATACCTATTTTTGGTATGGG
ACAGTCTATTCGTACAGCTGCTATATGACAGTTCGGTTCGCAGCTGTGGTTCAGGTAGCGTCCGATGTTT
CCACGTCTTGATGGATCAACGATGGTCACCTGTTGCTTCTTGTCGCTAGTGTATTCATTAAGCACCAGGA
TATAGTTCATCAGGCCTAGTTTTTCATTATCATGCAAGCGGCTTCTTGCCTCGGGAACCGTTAAAAGTTC
TCCGGCATATTCGCAAATGTATCCTCCTTTTGTAATTTTCGCTGTAGTCCGTAGTCCTTTGGATCCGTAC
ACGGGCGAATCGAATATTTCCAAATGTTTCCTCGGGCCTGAGTACACAAGCCGATTGGAGCACGTGTTTC
TACAGCATTTGCACATGTCATTGCACTCAATGACAGGATTTGCGGAATTCCGAAGAATTAATTCGCTGCC
ATCTTCTGTGAACTCATATTGGCCTCCATGTGCACAGACTTCGCTGTTTTCGCAGGCTCCTTTGCAGTGA
CAGGGGTTCAAAAGAACAGAATTGTACTCGTCCGCCAAGAATTTGAATTCTTTACTTCCATCGCTGGGCA
TCAACACAGATTCCAATATGTAATCGAGTCCATCTGGGTGCTCATAGTCGTCATTCGGAGCTGTTTCAGA
TTCGTCCATGAAGCCTGCTTTTTTGTACAAAGTTGGCATTATAAAAAAGCATTGCTCATCAATTTGTTGC
ACGACAGG
