>Addgene plasmid #70806 | pFOSGE_COF1D05 | addgene partial sequence | sequence record 130756 | M13-F20 5'-TGTAAAACGACGGCCAGT-3'
ATTTTATTTTGACTGATAGTGACCTGTTCGTTGCAACAAATTGATGAGCAATGCTTTTTTATAATGCCAA
CTTTGTACAAAAAAGCAGGCTTCATGGACGAATCTGAAACAGCTCCGAATGACGACTATGAGCACCCAGA
TGGACTCGATTACATATTGGAATCTGTGTTGATGCCCAGCGATGGAAGTAAAGAATTCAAATTCTTGGCG
GACGAGTACAATTCTGTTCTTTTGAACCCCTGTCACTGCAAAGGAGCCTGCGAAAACAGCGAAGTCTGTG
CACATGGAGGCCAATATGAGTTCACAGAAGATGGCAGCGAATTAATTCTTCGGAATTCCGCAAATCCTGT
CATTGAGTGCAATGACATGTGCAAATGCTGTAGAAACACGTGCTCCAATCGGCTTGTGTACTCAGGCCCG
AGGAAACATTTGGAAATATTCGATTCGCCCGTGTACGGATCCAAAGGACTACGGACTACAGCGAAAATTA
CAAAAGGAGGATACATTTGCGAATATGCCGGAGAACTTTTAACGGTTCCCGAGGCAAGAAGCCGCTTGCA
TGATAATGAAAAACTAGGCCTGATGAACTATATCCTGGTGCTTAATGAATACACTAGCGACAAGAAGCAA
CAGGTGACCATCGTTGATCCATCAAGACGTGGAAACATCGGACGCTACCTGAACCACAGCTGCGAACCGA
ACTGTCATATAGCAGCTGTACGAATAGACTGTCCCATACCAAAAATAGGTATTTTCGCAGCAAGGGATAT
TGCGGCCAAGGAGGAGTTATGCTTTCATTATGGCGGAGAAGGGCAGTATAAAAAGATGACAGGTGGAAAG
ACTTGCCTCTGTGGTGCTTCAAAATGCACGGGTTTCATGCCAAATACTGAAATAGAAGAAGACCCAGCTT
TCTTGTACAAAGTTGGCATTATAAGAAAGCATTGCTTATCAATTTGTTGCAACGAACAGGTCACTATCAG
TCAAAATAAAATCATTATTTGCCATCCAGCTGATATCCCCTAAAGTGAGTCGTATTACATGGTCATAGCT
GTTTCCTGGCAGCTCTGGCCCG
