[The description below was written by a language model from this plasmid's Addgene catalogue record.]
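Description:
pFOSGE_COF1D05 is a Gateway entry clone built on the commercial pDONR221 donor backbone and carrying the Drosophila melanogaster gene CG4565 as an 807 bp insert, corresponding to a specific annotated FlyBase transcript. It is a bacterial cloning plasmid rather than an expression vector: it is maintained at high copy in standard E. coli cloning strains and selected with kanamycin. The insert was introduced by Gateway recombination. In pDONR221 this normally means a BP reaction in which an attB-flanked PCR product replaces the donor vector's counter-selectable cassette, leaving the insert flanked by attL sites. No feature table is provided, so the exact junctions, and the presence or absence of a stop codon or any tag, are not stated in the record. M13 forward and reverse primer sites flank the insert and are used to verify it by sequencing.

Entry clones of this type carry no promoter for expressing the insert in eukaryotic cells. They act as a shuttle, so that an LR recombination reaction can move CG4565 in a defined orientation and reading frame into any compatible destination vector, which then supplies the promoter, fusion tags or DNA-binding domains needed for a given assay. The clone comes from a study of the context-dependent regulatory functions of transcriptional regulators in the fly, which suggests it belongs to a larger collection of transcription factor and cofactor coding sequences. The record does not describe the function of CG4565 or the specific destination vectors used downstream.
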