Addgene plasmid #70806: pFOSGE_COF1D05
Purpose: Gateway entry clone
Depositing lab: Alexander Stark. Depositing organization: Research Institute of Molecular Pathology (IMP). Publication: Transcriptional regulators form diverse groups with context-dependent regulatory functions. Stampfel G, Kazmar T, Frank O, Wienerroither S, Reiter F, Stark A. Nature. 2015 Nov 9. doi: 10.1038/nature15545. PubMed 26550828.
Backbone
  Vector backbone: pDONR221
  Backbone manufacturer: Invitrogen
  Backbone size w/o insert (bp): 4762
  Vector type: Gateway entry vector
Growth in bacteria
  Bacterial resistance: Kanamycin, 50 μg/mL
  Growth temperature: 37°C
  Growth strain: DH5alpha
  Copy number: High Copy
Gene/Insert
  Gene/Insert name: CG4565 (alt names: FBgn0037841; CG4565, FBtr0113216)
  Species: D. melanogaster (fly)
  Insert size (bp): 807
  Entrez Gene: CG4565 (a.k.a. Dmel\CG4565)
  Cloning method: Gateway Cloning
  Sequencing primers: 5′ M13-F20; 3′ M13R
Terms and licenses: Academic/Nonprofit Terms; Industry Terms: Not Available to Industry
How to cite: pFOSGE_COF1D05 was a gift from Alexander Stark (Addgene plasmid # 70806 ; http://n2t.net/addgene:70806 ; RRID:Addgene_70806)
